>Addgene plasmid #99149 | pHR-Tre3G-29xGGGGCC-12xMS2 | depositor full sequence | sequence record 181547 | pHR-Tre3G-29xGGGGCC-12xMS2 sequence 9790 bps
CTATAGTGTCACCTAAATCGTATGTGTATGATACATAAGGTTATGTATTAATTGTAGCCGCGTTCTAACG
ACAATATGTACAAGCCTAATTGTGTAGCATCTGGCTTACTGAAGCAGACCCTATCATCTCTCTCGTAAAC
TGCCGTCAGAGTCGGTTTGGTTGGACGAACCTTCTGAGTTTCTGGTAACGCCGTCCCGCACCCGGAAATG
GTCAGCGAACCAATCAGCAGGGTCATCGCTAGCCAGATCCTCTACGCCGGACGCATCGTGGCCGGCATCA
CCGGCGCCACAGGTGCGGTTGCTGGCGCCTATATCGCCGACATCACCGATGGGGAAGATCGGGCTCGCCA
CTTCGGGCTCATGAGCGCTTGTTTCGGCGTGGGTATGGTGGCAGGCCCCGTGGCCGGGGGACTGTTGGGC
GCCATCTCCTTGCATGCACCATTCCTTGCGGCGGCGGTGCTCAACGGCCTCAACCTACTACTGGGCTGCT
TCCTAATGCAGGAGTCGCATAAGGGAGAGCGTCGAATGGTGCACTCTCAGTACAATCTGCTCTGATGCCG
CATAGTTAAGCCAGCCCCGACACCCGCCAACACCCGCTGACGCGCCCTGACGGGCTTGTCTGCTCCCGGC
ATCCGCTTACAGACAAGCTGTGACCGTCTCCGGGAGCTGCATGTGTCAGAGGTTTTCACCGTCATCACCG
AAACGCGCGAGACGAAAGGGCCTCGTGATACGCCTATTTTTATAGGTTAATGTCATGATAATAATGGTTT
CTTAGACGTCAGGTGGCACTTTTCGGGGAAATGTGCGCGGAACCCCTATTTGTTTATTTTTCTAAATACA
TTCAAATATGTATCCGCTCATGAGACAATAACCCTGATAAATGCTTCAATAATATTGAAAAAGGAAGAGT
ATGAGTATTCAACATTTCCGTGTCGCCCTTATTCCCTTTTTTGCGGCATTTTGCCTTCCTGTTTTTGCTC
ACCCAGAAACGCTGGTGAAAGTAAAAGATGCTGAAGATCAGTTGGGTGCACGAGTGGGTTACATCGAACT
GGATCTCAACAGCGGTAAGATCCTTGAGAGTTTTCGCCCCGAAGAACGTTTTCCAATGATGAGCACTTTT
AAAGTTCTGCTATGTGGCGCGGTATTATCCCGTATTGACGCCGGGCAAGAGCAACTCGGTCGCCGCATAC
ACTATTCTCAGAATGACTTGGTTGAGTACTCACCAGTCACAGAAAAGCATCTTACGGATGGCATGACAGT
AAGAGAATTATGCAGTGCTGCCATAACCATGAGTGATAACACTGCGGCCAACTTACTTCTGACAACGATC
GGAGGACCGAAGGAGCTAACCGCTTTTTTGCACAACATGGGGGATCATGTAACTCGCCTTGATCGTTGGG
AACCGGAGCTGAATGAAGCCATACCAAACGACGAGCGTGACACCACGATGCCTGTAGCAATGGCAACAAC
GTTGCGCAAACTATTAACTGGCGAACTACTTACTCTAGCTTCCCGGCAACAATTAATAGACTGGATGGAG
GCGGATAAAGTTGCAGGACCACTTCTGCGCTCGGCCCTTCCGGCTGGCTGGTTTATTGCTGATAAATCTG
GAGCCGGTGAGCGTGGGTCTCGCGGTATCATTGCAGCACTGGGGCCAGATGGTAAGCCCTCCCGTATCGT
AGTTATCTACACGACGGGGAGTCAGGCAACTATGGATGAACGAAATAGACAGATCGCTGAGATAGGTGCC
TCACTGATTAAGCATTGGTAACTGTCAGACCAAGTTTACTCATATATACTTTAGATTGATTTAAAACTTC
ATTTTTAATTTAAAAGGATCTAGGTGAAGATCCTTTTTGATAATCTCATGACCAAAATCCCTTAACGTGA
GTTTTCGTTCCACTGAGCGTCAGACCCCGTAGAAAAGATCAAAGGATCTTCTTGAGATCCTTTTTTTCTG
CGCGTAATCTGCTGCTTGCAAACAAAAAAACCACCGCTACCAGCGGTGGTTTGTTTGCCGGATCAAGAGC
TACCAACTCTTTTTCCGAAGGTAACTGGCTTCAGCAGAGCGCAGATACCAAATACTGTCTTTCTAGTGTA
GCCGTAGTTAGGCCACCACTTCAAGAACTCTGTAGCACCGCCTACATACCTCGCTCTGCTAATCCTGTTA
CCAGTGGCTGCTGCCAGTGGCGATAAGTCGTGTCTTACCGGGTTGGACTCAAGACGATAGTTACCGGATA
AGGCGCAGCGGTCGGGCTGAACGGGGGGTTCGTGCACACAGCCCAGCTTGGAGCGAACGACCTACACCGA
ACTGAGATACCTACAGCGTGAGCTATGAGAAAGCGCCACGCTTCCCGAAGGGAGAAAGGCGGACAGGTAT
CCGGTAAGCGGCAGGGTCGGAACAGGAGAGCGCACGAGGGAGCTTCCAGGGGGAAACGCCTGGTATCTTT
ATAGTCCTGTCGGGTTTCGCCACCTCTGACTTGAGCGTCGATTTTTGTGATGCTCGTCAGGGGGGCGGAG
CCTATGGAAAAACGCCAGCAACGCGGCCTTTTTACGGTTCCTGGCCTTTTGCTGGCCTTTTGCTCACATG
TTCTTTCCTGCGTTATCCCCTGATTCTGTGGATAACCGTATTACCGCCTTTGAGTGAGCTGATACCGCTC
GCCGCAGCCGAACGACCGAGCGCAGCGAGTCAGTGAGCGAGGAAGCGGAAGAGCGCCCAATACGCAAACC
GCCTCTCCCCGCGCGTTGGCCGATTCATTAATGCAGCTGTGGAATGTGTGTCAGTTAGGGTGTGGAAAGT
CCCCAGGCTCCCCAGCAGGCAGAAGTATGCAAAGCATGCATCTCAATTAGTCAGCAACCAGGTGTGGAAA
GTCCCCAGGCTCCCCAGCAGGCAGAAGTATGCAAAGCATGCATCTCAATTAGTCAGCAACCATAGTCCCG
CCCCTAACTCCGCCCATCCCGCCCCTAACTCCGCCCAGTTCCGCCCATTCTCCGCCCCATGGCTGACTAA
TTTTTTTTATTTATGCAGAGGCCGAGGCCGCCTCGGCCTCTGAGCTATTCCAGAAGTAGTGAGGAGGCTT
TTTTGGAGGCCTAGGCTTTTGCAAAAAGCTTGGACACAAGACAGGCTTGCGAGATATGTTTGAGAATACC
ACTTTATCCCGCGTCAGGGAGAGGCAGTGCGTAAAAAGACGCGGACTCATGTGAAATACTGGTTTTTAGT
GCGCCAGATCTCTATAATCTCGCGCAACCTATTTTCCCCTCGAACACTTTTTAAGCCGTAGATAAACAGG
CTGGGACACTTCACATGAGCGAAAAATACATCGTCACCTGGGACATGTTGCAGATCCATGCACGTAAACT
CGCAAGCCGACTGATGCCTTCTGAACAATGGAAAGGCATTATTGCCGTAAGCCGTGGCGGTCTGTACCGG
GTGCGTTACTGGCGCGTGAACTGGGTATTCGTCATGTCGATACCGTTTGTATTTCCAGCTACGATCACGA
CAACCAGCGCGAGCTTAAAGTGCTGAAACGCGCAGAAGGCGATGGCGAAGGCTTCATCGTTATTGATGAC
CTGGTGGATACCGGTGGTACTGCGGTTGCGATTCGTGAAATGTATCCAAAAGCGCACTTTGTCACCATCT
TCGCAAAACCGGCTGGTCGTCCGCTGGTTGATGACTATGTTGTTGATATCCCGCAAGATACCTGGATTGA
ACAGCCGTGGGATATGGGCGTCGTATTCGTCCCGCCAATCTCCGGTCGCTAATCTTTTCAACGCCTGGCA
CTGCCGGGCGTTGTTCTTTTTAACTTCAGGCGGGTTACAATAGTTTCCAGTAAGTATTCTGGAGGCTGCA
TCCATGACACAGGCAAACCTGAGCGAAACCCTGTTCAAACCCCGCTTTAAACATCCTGAAACCTCGACGC
TAGTCCGCCGCTTTAATCACGGCGCACAACCGCCTGTGCAGTCGGCCCTTGATGGTAAAACCATCCCTCA
CTGGTATCGCATGATTAACCGTCTGATGTGGATCTGGCGCGGCATTGACCCACGCGAAATCCTCGACGTC
CAGGCACGTATTGTGATGAGCGATGCCGAACGTACCGACGATGATTTATACGATACGGTGATTGGCTACC
GTGGCGGCAACTGGATTTATGAGTGGGCCCCGGATCTTTGTGAAGGAACCTTACTTCTGTGGTGTGACAT
AATTGGACAAACTACCTACAGAGATTTAAAGCTCTAAGGTAAATATAAAATTTTTAAGTGTATAATGTGT
TAAACTACTGATTCTAATTGTTTGTGTATTTTAGATTCCAACCTATGGAACTGATGAATGGGAGCAGTGG
TGGAATGCCTTTAATGAGGAAAACCTGTTTTGCTCAGAAGAAATGCCATCTAGTGATGATGAGGCTACTG
CTGACTCTCAACATTCTACTCCTCCAAAAAAGAAGAGAAAGGTAGAAGACCCCAAGGACTTTCCTTCAGA
ATTGCTAAGTTTTTTGAGTCATGCTGTGTTTAGTAATAGAACTCTTGCTTGCTTTGCTATTTACACCACA
AAGGAAAAAGCTGCACTGCTATACAAGAAAATTATGGAAAAATATTCTGTAACCTTTATAAGTAGGCATA
ACAGTTATAATCATAACATACTGTTTTTTCTTACTCCACACAGGCATAGAGTGTCTGCTATTAATAACTA
TGCTCAAAAATTGTGTACCTTTAGCTTTTTAATTTGTAAAGGGGTTAATAAGGAATATTTGATGTATAGT
GCCTTGACTAGAGATCATAATCAGCCATACCACATTTGTAGAGGTTTTACTTGCTTTAAAAAACCTCCCA
CACCTCCCCCTGAACCTGAAACATAAAATGAATGCAATTGTTGTTGTTAACTTGTTTATTGCAGCTTATA
ATGGTTACAAATAAAGCAATAGCATCACAAATTTCACAAATAAAGCATTTTTTTCACTGCATTCTAGTTG
TGGTTTGTCCAAACTCATCAATGTATCTTATCATGTCTGGATCAACTGGATAACTCAAGCTAACCAAAAT
CATCCCAAACTTCCCACCCCATACCCTATTACCACTGCCAATTACCTAGTGGTTTCATTTACTCTAAACC
TGTGATTCCTCTGAATTATTTTCATTTTAAAGAAATTGTATTTGTTAAATATGTACTACAAACTTAGTAG
TTGGAAGGGCTAATTCACTCCCAAAGAAGACAAGATATCCTTGATCTGTGGATCTACCACACACAAGGCT
ACTTCCCTGATTAGCAGAACTACACACCAGGGCCAGGGGTCAGATATCCACTGACCTTTGGATGGTGCTA
CAAGCTAGTACCAGTTGAGCCAGATAAGGTAGAAGAGGCCAATAAAGGAGAGAACACCAGCTTGTTACAC
CCTGTGAGCCTGCATGGGATGGATGACCCGGAGAGAGAAGTGTTAGAGTGGAGGTTTGACAGCCGCCTAG
CATTTCATCACGTGGCCCGAGAGCTGCATCCGGAGTACTTCAAGAACTGCTGATATCGAGCTTGCTACAA
GGGACTTTCCGCTGGGGACTTTCCAGGGAGGCGTGGCCTGGGCGGGACTGGGGAGTGGCGAGCCCTCAGA
TCCTGCATATAAGCAGCTGCTTTTTGCCTGTACTGGGTCTCTCTGGTTAGACCAGATCTGAGCCTGGGAG
CTCTCTGGCTAACTAGGGAACCCACTGCTTAAGCCTCAATAAAGCTTGCCTTGAGTGCTTCAAGTAGTGT
GTGCCCGTCTGTTGTGTGACTCTGGTAACTAGAGATCCCTCAGACCCTTTTAGTCAGTGTGGAAAATCTC
TAGCAGTGGCGCCCGAACAGGGACTTGAAAGCGAAAGGGAAACCAGAGGAGCTCTCTCGACGCAGGACTC
GGCTTGCTGAAGCGCGCACGGCAAGAGGCGAGGGGCGGCGACTGGTGAGTACGCCAAAAATTTTGACTAG
CGGAGGCTAGAAGGAGAGAGATGGGTGCGAGAGCGTCAGTATTAAGCGGGGGAGAATTAGATCGCGATGG
GAAAAAATTCGGTTAAGGCCAGGGGGAAAGAAAAAATATAAATTAAAACATATAGTATGGGCAAGCAGGG
AGCTAGAACGATTCGCAGTTAATCCTGGCCTGTTAGAAACATCAGAAGGCTGTAGACAAATACTGGGACA
GCTACAACCATCCCTTCAGACAGGATCAGAAGAACTTAGATCATTATATAATACAGTAGCAACCCTCTAT
TGTGTGCATCAAAGGATAGAGATAAAAGACACCAAGGAAGCTTTAGACAAGATAGAGGAAGAGCAAAACA
AAAGTAAGACCACCGCACAGCAAGCGGCCGGCCGCTGATCTTCAGACCTGGAGGAGGAGATATGAGGGAC
AATTGGAGAAGTGAATTATATAAATATAAAGTAGTAAAAATTGAACCATTAGGAGTAGCACCCACCAAGG
CAAAGAGAAGAGTGGTGCAGAGAGAAAAAAGAGCAGTGGGAATAGGAGCTTTGTTCCTTGGGTTCTTGGG
AGCAGCAGGAAGCACTATGGGCGCAGCGTCAATGACGCTGACGGTACAGGCCAGACAATTATTGTCTGGT
ATAGTGCAGCAGCAGAACAATTTGCTGAGGGCTATTGAGGCGCAACAGCATCTGTTGCAACTCACAGTCT
GGGGCATCAAGCAGCTCCAGGCAAGAATCCTGGCTGTGAAAGATACCTAAAGGATCAACAGCTCCTGGGG
ATTTGGGGTTGCTCTGGAAAACTCATTTGCACCACTGCTGTGCCTTGGAATGCTAGTTGGAGTAATAAAT
CTCTGGAACAGATTTGGAATCACACGACCTGGATGGAGTGGGACAGAGAAATTAACAATTACACAAGCTT
AATACACTCCTTAATTGAAGAATCGCAAAACCAGCAAGAAAAGAATGAACAAGAATTATTGGAATTAGAT
AAATGGGCAAGTTTGTGGAATTGGTTTAACATAACAAATTGGCTGTGGTATATAAAATTATTCATAATGA
TAGTAGGAGGCTTGGTAGGTTTAAGAATAGTTTTTGCTGTACTTTCTATAGTGAATAGAGTTAGGCAGGG
ATATTCACCATTATCGTTTCAGACCCACCTCCCAACCCCGAGGGGACCCGACAGGCCCGAAGGAATAGAA
GAAGAAGGTGGAGAGAGAGACAGAGACAGATCCATTCGATTAGTGAACGGATCTCGACGGTATCGCCAAA
TGGCAGTATTCATCCACAATTTTAAAAGAAAAGGGGGGATTGGGGGGTACAGTGCAGGGGAAAGAATAGT
AGACATAATAGCAACAGACATACAAACTAAAGAATTACAAAAACAAATTACAAAAATTCAAAATTTTCGG
GTTTATTACAGGGACAGCAGAGATCCAGTTTATCGATGAGGCCCTTTCGTCTTCACTCGAGTTTACTCCC
TATCAGTGATAGAGAACGTATGAAGAGTTTACTCCCTATCAGTGATAGAGAACGTATGCAGACTTTACTC
CCTATCAGTGATAGAGAACGTATAAGGAGTTTACTCCCTATCAGTGATAGAGAACGTATGACCAGTTTAC
TCCCTATCAGTGATAGAGAACGTATCTACAGTTTACTCCCTATCAGTGATAGAGAACGTATATCCAGTTT
ACTCCCTATCAGTGATAGAGAACGTATGTCGAGGTAGGCGTGTACGGTGGGCGCCTATAAAAGCAGAGCT
CGTTTAGTGAACCGTCAGATCGCCTGGAGCAATTCCACAACACTTTTGTCTTATACTTACGCGTGTCGAC
CATATGACTAGTATGGGTAATTATAACCCGGGCCCTATATATTAGGCTAACTAGCTAACTAGGAATTCAT
ATCAAGCTTTAGCTAGCTAACTAGCTAACTAGGCTCTTCCGGCCGGGGCCGGGGCCGGGGCCGGGGCCGG
GGCCGGGGCCGGGGCCGGGGCCGGGGCCGGGGCCGGGGCCGGGGCCGGGGCCGGGGCCGGGGCCGGGGCC
GGGGCCGGGGCCGGGGCCGGGGCCGGGGCCGGGGCCGGGGCCGGGGCCGGGGCCGGGGCCGGGGCCGGGG
CCGGGGCCTCTCGAGTCTAGAGGGCCGCAAGCTTGGTACCGAGCTCGGATCCTAAGGTACCTAATTGCCT
AGAAAACATGAGGATCACCCATGTCTGCAGGTCGACTCTAGAAAACATGAGGATCACCCATGTCTGCAGT
ATTCCCGGGTTCATTAGATCCTAAGGTACCTAATTGCCTAGAAAACATGAGGATCACCCATGTCTGCAGG
TCGACTCTAGAAAACATGAGGATCACCCATGTCTGCAGTATTCCCGGGTTCATTAGATCCTAAGGTACCT
AATTGCCTAGAAAACATGAGGATCACCCATGTCTGCAGGTCGACTCTAGAAAACATGAGGATCACCCATG
TCTGCAGTATTCCCGGGTTCATTAGATCCTAAGGTACCTAATTGCCTAGAAAACATGAGGATCACCCATG
TCTGCAGGTCGACTCTAGAAAACATGAGGATCACCCATGTCTGCAGTATTCCCGGGTTCATTAGATCCTA
AGGTACCTAATTGCCTAGAAAACATGAGGATCACCCATGTCTGCAGGTCGACTCTAGAAAACATGAGGAT
CACCCATGTCTGCAGTATTCCCGGGTTCATTAGATCCTAAGGTACCTAATTGCCTAGAAAACATGAGGAT
CACCCATGTCTGCAGGTCGACTCTAGAAAACATGAGGATCACCCATGTCTGCAGTATTCCCGGGTTCATT
AGATCTGCGCGCGATCGATATCAGCGCTTTAAATTTGCGCATGCTAGTGTAAGGCATGCAAGCTTGATAT
CAAGCTTATCGATAATCAACCTCTGGATTACAAAATTTGTGAAAGATTGACTGGTATTCTTAACTATGTT
GCTCCTTTTACGCTATGTGGATACGCTGCTTTAATGCCTTTGTATCATGCTATTGCTTCCCGTATGGCTT
TCATTTTCTCCTCCTTGTATAAATCCTGGTTGCTGTCTCTTTATGAGGAGTTGTGGCCCGTTGTCAGGCA
ACGTGGCGTGGTGTGCACTGTGTTTGCTGACGCAACCCCCACTGGTTGGGGCATTGCCACCACCTGTCAG
CTCCTTTCCGGGACTTTCGCTTTCCCCCTCCCTATTGCCACGGCGGAACTCATCGCCGCCTGCCTTGCCC
GCTGCTGGACAGGGGCTCGGCTGTTGGGCACTGACAATTCCGTGGTGTTGTCGGGGAAATCATCGTCCTT
TCCTTGGCTGCTCGCCTGTGTTGCCACCTGGATTCTGCGCGGGACGTCCTTCTGCTACGTCCCTTCGGCC
CTCAATCCAGCGGACCTTCCTTCCCGCGGCCTGCTGCCGGCTCTGCGGCCTCTTCCGCGTCTTCGCCTTC
GCCCTCAGACGAGTCGGATCTCCCTTTGGGCCGCCTCCCCGCATCGATACCGTCGACCTCGAGGGAATTA
ATTCGAGCTCGGTACCTTTAAGACCAATGACTTACAAGGCAGCTGTAGATCTTAGCCACTTTTTAAAAGA
AAAGGGGGGACTGGAAGGGCTAATTCACTCCCAACGAAGACAAGATCTGCTTTTTGCTTGTACTGGGTCT
CTCTGGTTAGACCAGATCTGAGCCTGGGAGCTCTCTGGCTAACTAGGGAACCCACTGCTTAAGCCTCAAT
AAAGCTTGCCTTGAGTGCTTCAAGTAGTGTGTGCCCGTCTGTTGTGTGACTCTGGTAACTAGAGATCCCT
CAGACCCTTTTAGTCAGTGTGGAAAATCTCTAGCAGCATCTAGAATTAATTCCGTGTATT
Features (pLannotate 1.2.2; 42 found; start..end, strand, type, name):
    246..525     +  CDS            TcR (fragment): tetracycline efflux protein; tet; confers resistance to tetracycline
    526..574     -  misc_feature   bom (fragment): basis of mobility region from pBR322
    676..711     -  CDS            rop (fragment): Rop protein, which maintains plasmids at low copy number; rop
    806..910     +  promoter       AmpR promoter: bla
    911..1771    +  CDS            AmpR: β-lactamase; bla; confers resistance to ampicillin, carbenicillin, and related antibiotics
   1942..2530    +  rep_origin     ori: high-copy-number ColE1/pMB1/pBR322/pUC origin of replication
   2713..2769    +  CDS            lacI (fragment): lac repressor; lacI; The lac repressor binds to the lac operator to inhibit transcription in E. coli. This inhibition can be relieved by adding lactose or isopropyl-β-D-thiogalactopyranoside (IPTG).
   2776..3105    +  promoter       SV40 promoter: SV40 enhancer and early promoter
   3305..3424    +  CDS            gpt (fragment): XGPT_ECOLI - Also known as gpp, gxu. Experimental evidence at protein level: Swiss-Prot protein existence level 1. Purine salvage pathway enzyme that catalyzes the transfer of the ribosyl-5-phosphate group from 5-phospho-alpha-D-ribose 1- diphosphate (PRPP) to the N9 position of the 6-oxopurines guanine and xanthine to form the corresponding ribonucleotides GMP (guanosine 5'- monophosphate) and XMP (xanthosine 5'-monophosphate), with the release of PPi. To a lesser extent, also acts on hypoxanthine (PubMed:9100006, PubMed:3886014). Does not ribophosphorylate adenine (PubMed:3886014). From Esch
   3424..3759    +  CDS            gpt (fragment): XGPT_ECOLI - Also known as gpp, gxu. Experimental evidence at protein level: Swiss-Prot protein existence level 1. Purine salvage pathway enzyme that catalyzes the transfer of the ribosyl-5-phosphate group from 5-phospho-alpha-D-ribose 1- diphosphate (PRPP) to the N9 position of the 6-oxopurines guanine and xanthine to form the corresponding ribonucleotides GMP (guanosine 5'- monophosphate) and XMP (xanthosine 5'-monophosphate), with the release of PPi. To a lesser extent, also acts on hypoxanthine (PubMed:9100006, PubMed:3886014). Does not ribophosphorylate adenine (PubMed:3886014). From Esch
   3854..4159    +  CDS            frsA (fragment): FRSA_ECOLI - Also known as yafA. Experimental evidence at protein level: Swiss-Prot protein existence level 1. Catalyzes the hydrolysis of esters (PubMed:15808744). Displays esterase activity toward pNP-butyrate (PubMed:15808744). May stimulate mixed-acid fermentation by acting as a fermentation/respiration switch that down-regulates respiration and up- regulates fermentation rates (PubMed:15169777). From Escherichia coli (strain K12).
   4163..4237    +  CDS            small t antigen (fragment): SV40 (simian virus 40) small t antigen
   4239..4304    +  intron         small t intron: SV40 (simian virus 40) small t antigen intron
   4434..4454    +  CDS            SV40 NLS: nuclear localization signal of SV40 (simian virus 40) large T antigen
   4773..4856    +  CDS            large T antigen (fragment): large T antigen from SV40 (simian virus 40)
   4879..5013    +  polyA_signal   SV40 poly(A) signal: SV40 polyadenylation signal
   5181..5510    +  CDS            nef (fragment): NEF_HV1BR - Experimental evidence at protein level: Swiss-Prot protein existence level 1. Extracellular Nef protein targets CD4(+) T-lymphocytes for apoptosis by interacting with CXCR4 surface receptors (PubMed:14990729). From Human immunodeficiency virus type 1 group M subtype B (isolate BRU/LAI) (HIV-1).
   5558..5815    +  LTR            5' LTR (truncated): truncated 5' long terminal repeat (LTR) from HIV-1
   5862..5987    +  misc_feature   HIV-1 Ψ: packaging signal of human immunodeficiency virus type 1
   5971..6309    +  CDS            HIV-1 gag (fragment): gag protein from human immunodeficiency virus 1; gag
   6484..6716    +  misc_feature   RRE: The Rev response element (RRE) of HIV-1 allows for Rev-dependent mRNA export from the nucleus to the cytoplasm.
   6688..7194    +  CDS            env (fragment): ENV_HV1H2 - Experimental evidence at protein level: Swiss-Prot protein existence level 1. [Transmembrane protein gp41]: Acts as a class I viral fusion protein. Under the current model, the protein has at least 3 conformational states: pre-fusion native state, pre-hairpin intermediate state, and post-fusion hairpin state. During fusion of viral and target intracellular membranes, the coiled coil regions (heptad repeats) assume a trimer-of-hairpins structure, positioning the fusion peptide in close proximity to the C-terminal region of the ectodomain. The formation of this structure appears to d
   7230..7347    +  misc_feature   cPPT/CTS: central polypurine tract and central termination sequence of HIV-1
   7409..7758    +  promoter       TRE3GV promoter: 3rd-generation Tet-responsive promoter that can be activated by binding of Tet-On® 3G, optimized for retroviral and lentiviral vectors
   8126..8144    +  misc_RNA       MS2 stem loop: stem loop that binds the bacteriophage MS2 coat protein
   8165..8183    +  misc_RNA       MS2 stem loop: stem loop that binds the bacteriophage MS2 coat protein
   8235..8253    +  misc_RNA       MS2 stem loop: stem loop that binds the bacteriophage MS2 coat protein
   8274..8292    +  misc_RNA       MS2 stem loop: stem loop that binds the bacteriophage MS2 coat protein
   8344..8362    +  misc_RNA       MS2 stem loop: stem loop that binds the bacteriophage MS2 coat protein
   8383..8401    +  misc_RNA       MS2 stem loop: stem loop that binds the bacteriophage MS2 coat protein
   8453..8471    +  misc_RNA       MS2 stem loop: stem loop that binds the bacteriophage MS2 coat protein
   8492..8510    +  misc_RNA       MS2 stem loop: stem loop that binds the bacteriophage MS2 coat protein
   8562..8580    +  misc_RNA       MS2 stem loop: stem loop that binds the bacteriophage MS2 coat protein
   8601..8619    +  misc_RNA       MS2 stem loop: stem loop that binds the bacteriophage MS2 coat protein
   8671..8689    +  misc_RNA       MS2 stem loop: stem loop that binds the bacteriophage MS2 coat protein
   8710..8728    +  misc_RNA       MS2 stem loop: stem loop that binds the bacteriophage MS2 coat protein
   8816..8834    +  misc_feature   MCS (fragment): pBluescript multiple cloning site
   8834..9422    +  misc_feature   WPRE: woodchuck hepatitis virus posttranscriptional regulatory element
   9423..9445    +  misc_feature   MCS (fragment): pBluescript multiple cloning site
   9462..9530    +  CDS            nef (fragment): NEF_HV1Z2 - Experimental evidence at protein level: Swiss-Prot protein existence level 1. Extracellular Nef protein targets CD4(+) T-lymphocytes for apoptosis by interacting with CXCR4 surface receptors. From Human immunodeficiency virus type 1 group M subtype D (isolate Z2/CDC-Z34) (HIV-1).
   9532..9765    +  LTR            3' LTR (ΔU3): self-inactivating 3' long terminal repeat (LTR) from HIV-1
   9790..18      -  promoter       SP6 promoter (across the origin): promoter for bacteriophage SP6 RNA polymerase
