[The description below was written by a language model from this plasmid's Addgene catalogue record and pLannotate feature annotations shown in this document.]
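Description:
pHR-Tre3G-29xGGGGCC-12xMS2 is a second-generation, self-inactivating HIV-1 lentiviral transfer plasmid of about 9.8 kb, built on the pHR-TRE3G backbone for inducible expression of a repeat-containing RNA in mammalian cells. It is propagated in E. coli through a ColE1/pUC-type origin and selected with ampicillin via β-lactamase. The lentiviral portion runs from a truncated 5' LTR through the Ψ packaging signal with a partial gag sequence, the Rev response element and the cPPT/CTS, and ends in a ΔU3 3' LTR that inactivates LTR promoter activity after integration. Outside the LTRs the annotation also picks up legacy backbone remnants, including an SV40 promoter followed by gpt fragments, SV40 small t intron and poly(A) sequences, and pBR322-derived fragments. These are not part of the packaged genome.

The payload, a roughly 1 kb synthetic insert cloned between EcoRI and NotI, sits downstream of the TRE3G(V) Tet-responsive promoter, which is switched on by the Tet-On 3G transactivator in the presence of doxycycline; the transactivator is not annotated on this plasmid. The insert comprises a nominal 29 tandem GGGGCC hexanucleotide repeats followed by 12 MS2 stem loops, all of which are annotated, and a WPRE lies downstream to enhance transcript expression. The MS2 hairpins bind bacteriophage MS2 coat protein, so a fluorescently tagged coat protein can be used to visualise the repeat RNA in living cells. The associated study concerns RNA phase transitions in repeat expansion disorders. The repeat tract itself is not annotated in the feature table, and the depositor notes that its high GC content prevents full sequence confirmation: at least 16 repeats were verified, and the region may be unstable.
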