Addgene plasmid #99149: pHR-Tre3G-29xGGGGCC-12xMS2
Purpose: Encodes 29xGGGGCC repeats with 12xMS2 tag, 2nd generation lentiviral vector. *Please see comments section below about the number of verified repeats.
Depositing lab: Ron Vale. Depositing organization: University of California, San Francisco (UCSF). Publication: RNA phase transitions in repeat expansion disorders. Jain A, Vale RD. Nature. 2017 Jun 8;546(7657):243-247. doi: 10.1038/nature22386. Epub 2017 May 31. PubMed 28562589.
Backbone
  Vector backbone: pHR-TRE3G
  Backbone manufacturer: Clontech
  Backbone size w/o insert (bp): 8700
  Total vector size (bp): 9790
  Vector type: Mammalian Expression, Lentiviral
Growth in bacteria
  Bacterial resistance: Ampicillin, 100 μg/mL
  Growth temperature: 30°C
  Growth strain: NEB Stable
  Copy number: Unknown
Gene/Insert
  Gene/Insert name: 29xGGGGCC 12xMS2 hairpins
  Species: Synthetic
  Insert size (bp): 1000
  Promoter: TRE3G
  Cloning method: Restriction Enzyme; 5′ cloning site EcoRI (not destroyed); 3′ cloning site NotI (not destroyed)
  Sequencing primers: 5′ AGCTCGTTTAGTGAACCGTCAGATC; 3′ CATAGCGTAAAAGGAGCAACA
Terms and licenses: Academic/Nonprofit Terms; Industry Terms: Not Available to Industry
Depositor comments: 29x GGGGCC cannot be confirmed by sequencing due to high GC content. Addgene was able to verify at least 16x repeats. Instability may be observed in the repeat region so it is recommended that multiple DNA preparations be screened.
How to cite: pHR-Tre3G-29xGGGGCC-12xMS2 was a gift from Ron Vale (Addgene plasmid # 99149 ; http://n2t.net/addgene:99149 ; RRID:Addgene_99149)
