>Addgene plasmid #99149 | pHR-Tre3G-29xGGGGCC-12xMS2 | addgene partial sequence | sequence record 190274 | Addgene Partial NGS Result
GGGGCCGGGGCCGGGGCCGGGGCCGGGGCCGGGGCCGGGGCCGGGGCCTCTCGAGTCTAGAGGGCCGCAA
GCTTGGTACCGAGCTCGGATCCTAAGGTACCTAATTGCCTAGAAAACATGAGGATCACCCATGTCTGCAG
GTCGACTCTAGAAAACATGAGGATCACCCATGTCTGCAGTATTCCCGGGTTCATTAGATCCTAAGGTACC
TAATTGCCTAGAAAACATGAGGATCACCCATGTCTGCAGGTCGACTCTAGAAAACATGAGGATCACCCAT
GTCTGCAGTATTCCCGGGTTCATTAGATCCTAAGGTACCTAATTGCCTAGAAAACATGAGGATCACCCAT
GTCTGCAGGTCGACTCTAGAAAACATGAGGATCACCCATGTCTGCAGTATTCCCGGGTTCATTAGATCCT
AAGGTACCTAATTGCCTAGAAAACATGAGGATCACCCATGTCTGCAGGTCGACTCTAGAAAACATGAGGA
TCACCCATGTCTGCAGTATTCCCGGGTTCATTAGATCCTAAGGTACCTAATTGCCTAGAAAACATGAGGA
TCACCCATGTCTGCAGGTCGACTCTAGAAAACATGAGGATCACCCATGTCTGCAGTATTCCCGGGTTCAT
TAGATCCTAAGGTACCTAATTGCCTAGAAAACATGAGGATCACCCATGTCTGCAGGTCGACTCCAGAAAA
CATGAGGATCACCCATGTCTGCAGTATTCCCGGGTTCATTAGATCTGCGCGCGATCGATATCAGCGCTTT
AAATTTGCGCATGCTAGTGTAAGGCATGCAAGCTTGATATCAAGCTTATCGATAATCAACCTCTGGATTA
CAAAATTTGTGAAAGATTGACTGGTATTCTTAACTATGTTGCTCCTTTTACGCTATGTGGATACGCTGCT
TTAATGCCTTTGTATCATGCTATTGCTTCCCGTATGGCTTTCATTTTCTCCTCCTTGTATAAATCCTGGT
TGCTGTCTCTTTATGAGGAGTTGTGGCCCGTTGTCAGGCAACGTGGCGTGGTGTGCACTGTGTTTGCTGA
CGCAACCCCCACTGGTTGGGGCATTGCCACCACCTGTCAGCTCCTTTCCGGGACTTTCGCTTTCCCCCTC
CCTATTGCCACGGCGGAACTCATCGCCGCCTGCCTTGCCCGCTGCTGGACAGGGGCTCGGCTGTTGGGCA
CTGACAATTCCGTGGTGTTGTCGGGGAAATCATCGTCCTTTCCTTGGCTGCTCGCCTGTGTTGCCACCTG
GATTCTGCGCGGGACGTCCTTCTGCTACGTCCCTTCGGCCCTCAATCCAGCGGACCTTCCTTCCCGCGGC
CTGCTGCCGGCTCTGCGGCCTCTTCCGCGTCTTCGCCTTCGCCCTCAGACGAGTCGGATCTCCCTTTGGG
CCGCCTCCCCGCATCGATACCGTCGACCTCGAGGGAATTAATTCGAGCTCGGTACCTTTAAGACCAATGA
CTTACAAGGCAGCTGTAGATCTTAGCCACTTTTTAAAAGAAAAGGGGGGACTGGAAGGGCTAATTCACTC
CCAACGAAGACAAGATCTGCTTTTTGCTTGTACTGGGTCTCTCTGGTTAGACCAGATCTGAGCCTGGGAG
CTCTCTGGCTAACTAGGGAACCCACTGCTTAAGCCTCAATAAAGCTTGCCTTGAGTGCTTCAAGTAGTGT
GTGCCCGTCTGTTGTGTGACTCTGGTAACTAGAGATCCCTCAGACCCTTTTAGTCAGTGTGGAAAATCTC
TAGCAGCATCTAGAATTAATTCCGTGTATTCTATAGTGTCACCTAAATCGTATGTGTATGATACATAAGG
TTATGTATTAATTGTAGCCGCGTTCTAACGACAATATGTACAAGCCTAATTGTGTAGCATCTGGCTTACT
GAAGCAGACCCTATCATCTCTCTCGTAAACTGCCGTCAGAGTCGGTTTGGTTGGACGAACCTTCTGAGTT
TCTGGTAACGCCGTCCCGCACCCGGAAATGGTCAGCGAACCAATCAGCAGGGTCATCGCTAGCCAGATCC
TCTACGCCGGACGCATCGTGGCCGGCATCACCGGCGCCACAGGTGCGGTTGCTGGCGCCTATATCGCCGA
CATCACCGATGGGGAAGATCGGGCTCGCCACTTCGGGCTCATGAGCGCTTGTTTCGGCGTGGGTATGGTG
GCAGGCCCCGTGGCCGGGGGACTGTTGGGCGCCATCTCCTTGCATGCACCATTCCTTGCGGCGGCGGTGC
TCAACGGCCTCAACCTACTACTGGGCTGCTTCCTAATGCAGGAGTCGCATAAGGGAGAGCGTCGAATGGT
GCACTCTCAGTACAATCTGCTCTGATGCCGCATAGTTAAGCCAGCCCCGACACCCGCCAACACCCGCTGA
CGCGCCCTGACGGGCTTGTCTGCTCCCGGCATCCGCTTACAGACAAGCTGTGACCGTCTCCGGGAGCTGC
ATGTGTCAGAGGTTTTCACCGTCATCACCGAAACGCGCGAGACGAAAGGGCCTCGTGATACGCCTATTTT
TATAGGTTAATGTCATGATAATAATGGTTTCTTAGACGTCAGGTGGCACTTTTCGGGGAAATGTGCGCGG
AACCCCTATTTGTTTATTTTTCTAAATACATTCAAATATGTATCCGCTCATGAGACAATAACCCTGATAA
ATGCTTCAATAATATTGAAAAAGGAAGAGTATGAGTATTCAACATTTCCGTGTCGCCCTTATTCCCTTTT
TTGCGGCATTTTGCCTTCCTGTTTTTGCTCACCCAGAAACGCTGGTGAAAGTAAAAGATGCTGAAGATCA
GTTGGGTGCACGAGTGGGTTACATCGAACTGGATCTCAACAGCGGTAAGATCCTTGAGAGTTTTCGCCCC
GAAGAACGTTTTCCAATGATGAGCACTTTTAAAGTTCTGCTATGTGGCGCGGTATTATCCCGTATTGACG
CCGGGCAAGAGCAACTCGGTCGCCGCATACACTATTCTCAGAATGACTTGGTTGAGTACTCACCAGTCAC
AGAAAAGCATCTTACGGATGGCATGACAGTAAGAGAATTATGCAGTGCTGCCATAACCATGAGTGATAAC
ACTGCGGCCAACTTACTTCTGACAACGATCGGAGGACCGAAGGAGCTAACCGCTTTTTTGCACAACATGG
GGGATCATGTAACTCGCCTTGATCGTTGGGAACCGGAGCTGAATGAAGCCATACCAAACGACGAGCGTGA
CACCACGATGCCTGTAGCAATGGCAACAACGTTGCGCAAACTATTAACTGGCGAACTACTTACTCTAGCT
TCCCGGCAACAATTAATAGACTGGATGGAGGCGGATAAAGTTGCAGGACCACTTCTGCGCTCGGCCCTTC
CGGCTGGCTGGTTTATTGCTGATAAATCTGGAGCCGGTGAGCGTGGGTCTCGCGGTATCATTGCAGCACT
GGGGCCAGATGGTAAGCCCTCCCGTATCGTAGTTATCTACACGACGGGGAGTCAGGCAACTATGGATGAA
CGAAATAGACAGATCGCTGAGATAGGTGCCTCACTGATTAAGCATTGGTAACTGTCAGACCAAGTTTACT
CATATATACTTTAGATTGATTTAAAACTTCATTTTTAATTTAAAAGGATCTAGGTGAAGATCCTTTTTGA
TAATCTCATGACCAAAATCCCTTAACGTGAGTTTTCGTTCCACTGAGCGTCAGACCCCGTAGAAAAGATC
AAAGGATCTTCTTGAGATCCTTTTTTTCTGCGCGTAATCTGCTGCTTGCAAACAAAAAAACCACCGCTAC
CAGCGGTGGTTTGTTTGCCGGATCAAGAGCTACCAACTCTTTTTCCGAAGGTAACTGGCTTCAGCAGAGC
GCAGATACCAAATACTGTTCTTCTAGTGTAGCCGTAGTTAGGCCACCACTTCAAGAACTCTGTAGCACCG
CCTACATACCTCGCTCTGCTAATCCTGTTACCAGTGGCTGCTGCCAGTGGCGATAAGTCGTGTCTTACCG
GGTTGGACTCAAGACGATAGTTACCGGATAAGGCGCAGCGGTCGGGCTGAACGGGGGGTTCGTGCACACA
GCCCAGCTTGGAGCGAACGACCTACACCGAACTGAGATACCTACAGCGTGAGCTATGAGAAAGCGCCACG
CTTCCCGAAGGGAGAAAGGCGGACAGGTATCCGGTAAGCGGCAGGGTCGGAACAGGAGAGCGCACGAGGG
AGCTTCCAGGGGGAAACGCCTGGTATCTTTATAGTCCTGTCGGGTTTCGCCACCTCTGACTTGAGCGTCG
ATTTTTGTGATGCTCGTCAGGGGGGCGGAGCCTATGGAAAAACGCCAGCAACGCGGCCTTTTTACGGTTC
CTGGCCTTTTGCTGGCCTTTTGCTCACATGTTCTTTCCTGCGTTATCCCCTGATTCTGTGGATAACCGTA
TTACCGCCTTTGAGTGAGCTGATACCGCTCGCCGCAGCCGAACGACCGAGCGCAGCGAGTCAGTGAGCGA
GGAAGCGGAAGAGCGCCCAATACGCAAACCGCCTCTCCCCGCGCGTTGGCCGATTCATTAATGCAGCTGT
GGAATGTGTGTCAGTTAGGGTGTGGAAAGTCCCCAGGCTCCCCAGCAGGCAGAAGTATGCAAAGCATGCA
TCTCAATTAGTCAGCAACCAGGTGTGGAAAGTCCCCAGGCTCCCCAGCAGGCAGAAGTATGCAAAGCATG
CATCTCAATTAGTCAGCAACCATAGTCCCGCCCCTAACTCCGCCCATCCCGCCCCTAACTCCGCCCAGTT
CCGCCCATTCTCCGCCCCATGGCTGACTAATTTTTTTTATTTATGCAGAGGCCGAGGCCGCCTCGGCCTC
TGAGCTATTCCAGAAGTAGTGAGGAGGCTTTTTTGGAGGCCTAGGCTTTTGCAAAAAGCTTGGACACAAG
ACAGGCTTGCGAGATATGTTTGAGAATACCACTTTATCCCGCGTCAGGGAGAGGCAGTGCGTAAAAAGAC
GCGGACTCATGTGAAATACTGGTTTTTAGTGCGCCAGATCTCTATAATCTCGCGCAACCTATTTTCCCCT
CGAACACTTTTTAAGCCGTAGATAAACAGGCTGGGACACTTCACATGAGCGAAAAATACATCGTCACCTG
GGACATGTTGCAGATCCATGCACGTAAACTCGCAAGCCGACTGATGCCTTCTGAACAATGGAAAGGCATT
ATTGCCGTAAGCCGTGGCGGTCTGTACCGGGTGCGTTACTGGCGCGTGAACTGGGTATTCGTCATGTCGA
TACCGTTTGTATTTCCAGCTACGATCACGACAACCAGCGCGAGCTTAAAGTGCTGAAACGCGCAGAAGGC
GATGGCGAAGGCTTCATCGTTATTGATGACCTGGTGGATACCGGTGGTACTGCGGTTGCGATTCGTGAAA
TGTATCCAAAAGCGCACTTTGTCACCATCTTCGCAAAACCGGCTGGTCGTCCGCTGGTTGATGACTATGT
TGTTGATATCCCGCAAGATACCTGGATTGAACAGCCGTGGGATATGGGCGTCGTATTCGTCCCGCCAATC
TCCGGTCGCTAATCTTTTCAACGCCTGGCACTGCCGGGCGTTGTTCTTTTTAACTTCAGGCGGGTTACAA
TAGTTTCCAGTAAGTATTCTGGAGGCTGCATCCATGACACAGGCAAACCTGAGCGAAACCCTGTTCAAAC
CCCGCTTTAAACATCCTGAAACCTCGACGCTAGTCCGCCGCTTTAATCACGGCGCACAACCGCCTGTGCA
GTCGGCCCTTGATGGTAAAACCATCCCTCACTGGTATCGCATGATTAACCGTCTGATGTGGATCTGGCGC
GGCATTGACCCACGCGAAATCCTCGACGTCCAGGCACGTATTGTGATGAGCGATGCCGAACGTACCGACG
ATGATTTATACGATACGGTGATTGGCTACCGTGGCGGCAACTGGATTTATGAGTGGGCCCCGGATCTTTG
TGAAGGAACCTTACTTCTGTGGTGTGACATAATTGGACAAACTACCTACAGAGATTTAAAGCTCTAAGGT
AAATATAAAATTTTTAAGTGTATAATGTGTTAAACTACTGATTCTAATTGTTTGTGTATTTTAGATTCCA
ACCTATGGAACTGATGAATGGGAGCAGTGGTGGAATGCCTTTAATGAGGAAAACCTGTTTTGCTCAGAAG
AAATGCCATCTAGTGATGATGAGGCTACTGCTGACTCTCAACATTCTACTCCTCCAAAAAAGAAGAGAAA
GGTAGAAGACCCCAAGGACTTTCCTTCAGAATTGCTAAGTTTTTTGAGTCATGCTGTGTTTAGTAATAGA
ACTCTTGCTTGCTTTGCTATTTACACCACAAAGGAAAAAGCTGCACTGCTATACAAGAAAATTATGGAAA
AATATTCTGTAACCTTTATAAGTAGGCATAACAGTTATAATCATAACATACTGTTTTTTCTTACTCCACA
CAGGCATAGAGTGTCTGCTATTAATAACTATGCTCAAAAATTGTGTACCTTTAGCTTTTTAATTTGTAAA
GGGGTTAATAAGGAATATTTGATGTATAGTGCCTTGACTAGAGATCATAATCAGCCATACCACATTTGTA
GAGGTTTTACTTGCTTTAAAAAACCTCCCACACCTCCCCCTGAACCTGAAACATAAAATGAATGCAATTG
TTGTTGTTAACTTGTTTATTGCAGCTTATAATGGTTACAAATAAAGCAATAGCATCACAAATTTCACAAA
TAAAGCATTTTTTTCACTGCATTCTAGTTGTGGTTTGTCCAAACTCATCAATGTATCTTATCATGTCTGG
ATCAACTGGATAACTCAAGCTAACCAAAATCATCCCAAACTTCCCACCCCATACCCTATTACCACTGCCA
ATTACCTGTGGTTTCATTTACTCTAAACCTGTGATTCCTCTGAATTATTTTCATTTTAAAGAAATTGTAT
TTGTTAAATATGTACTACAAACTTAGTAGTTGGAAGGGCTAATTCACTCCCAAAGAAGACAAGATATCCT
TGATCTGTGGATCTACCACACACAAGGCTACTTCCCTGATTAGCAGAACTACACACCAGGGCCAGGGGTC
AGATATCCACTGACCTTTGGATGGTGCTACAAGCTAGTACCAGTTGAGCCAGATAAGGTAGAAGAGGCCA
ATAAAGGAGAGAACACCAGCTTGTTACACCCTGTGAGCCTGCATGGGATGGATGACCCGGAGAGAGAAGT
GTTAGAGTGGAGGTTTGACAGCCGCCTAGCATTTCATCACGTGGCCCGAGAGCTGCATCCGGAGTACTTC
AAGAACTGCTGATATCGAGCTTGCTACAAGGGACTTTCCGCTGGGGACTTTCCAGGGAGGCGTGGCCTGG
GCGGGACTGGGGAGTGGCGAGCCCTCAGATCCTGCATATAAGCAGCTGCTTTTTGCCTGTACTGGGTCTC
TCTGGTTAGACCAGATCTGAGCCTGGGAGCTCTCTGGCTAACTAGGGAACCCACTGCTTAAGCCTCAATA
AAGCTTGCCTTGAGTGCTTCAAGTAGTGTGTGCCCGTCTGTTGTGTGACTCTGGTAACTAGAGATCCCTC
AGACCCTTTTAGTCAGTGTGGAAAATCTCTAGCAGTGGCGCCCGAACAGGGACTTGAAAGCGAAAGGGAA
ACCAGAGGAGCTCTCTCGACGCAGGACTCGGCTTGCTGAAGCGCGCACGGCAAGAGGCGAGGGGCGGCGA
CTGGTGAGTACGCCAAAAATTTTGACTAGCGGAGGCTAGAAGGAGAGAGATGGGTGCGAGAGCGTCAGTA
TTAAGCGGGGGAGAATTAGATCGCGATGGGAAAAAATTCGGTTAAGGCCAGGGGGAAAGAAAAAATATAA
ATTAAAACATATAGTATGGGCAAGCAGGGAGCTAGAACGATTCGCAGTTAATCCTGGCCTGTTAGAAACA
TCAGAAGGCTGTAGACAAATACTGGGACAGCTACAACCATCCCTTCAGACAGGATCAGAAGAACTTAGAT
CATTATATAATACAGTAGCAACCCTCTATTGTGTGCATCAAAGGATAGAGATAAAAGACACCAAGGAAGC
TTTAGACAAGATAGAGGAAGAGCAAAACAAAAGTAAGACCACCGCACAGCAAGCGGCCGGCCGCTGATCT
TCAGACCTGGAGGAGGAGATATGAGGGACAATTGGAGAAGTGAATTATATAAATATAAAGTAGTAAAAAT
TGAACCATTAGGAGTAGCACCCACCAAGGCAAAGAGAAGAGTGGTGCAGAGAGAAAAAAGAGCAGTGGGA
ATAGGAGCTTTGTTCCTTGGGTTCTTGGGAGCAGCAGGAAGCACTATGGGCGCAGCGTCAATGACGCTGA
CGGTACAGGCCAGACAATTATTGTCTGGTATAGTGCAGCAGCAGAACAATTTGCTGAGGGCTATTGAGGC
GCAACAGCATCTGTTGCAACTCACAGTCTGGGGCATCAAGCAGCTCCAGGCAAGAATCCTGGCTGTGGAA
AGATACCTAAAGGATCAACAGCTCCTGGGGATTTGGGGTTGCTCTGGAAAACTCATTTGCACCACTGCTG
TGCCTTGGAATGCTAGTTGGAGTAATAAATCTCTGGAACAGATTTGGAATCACACGACCTGGATGGAGTG
GGACAGAGAAATTAACAATTACACAAGCTTAATACACTCCTTAATTGAAGAATCGCAAAACCAGCAAGAA
AAGAATGAACAAGAATTATTGGAATTAGATAAATGGGCAAGTTTGTGGAATTGGTTTAACATAACAAATT
GGCTGTGGTATATAAAATTATTCATAATGATAGTAGGAGGCTTGGTAGGTTTAAGAATAGTTTTTGCTGT
ACTTTCTATAGTGAATAGAGTTAGGCAGGGATATTCACCATTATCGTTTCAGACCCACCTCCCAACCCCG
AGGGGACCCGACAGGCCCGAAGGAATAGAAGAAGAAGGTGGAGAGAGAGACAGAGACAGATCCATTCGAT
TAGTGAACGGATCTCGACGGTATCGCCAAATGGCAGTATTCATCCACAATTTTAAAAGAAAAGGGGGGAT
TGGGGGGTACAGTGCAGGGGAAAGAATAGTAGACATAATAGCAACAGACATACAAACTAAAGAATTACAA
AAACAAATTACAAAAATTCAAAATTTTCGGGTTTATTACAGGGACAGCAGAGATCCAGTTTATCGATGAG
GCCCTTTCGTCTTCACTCGAGTTTACTCCCTATCAGTGATAGAGAACGTATGAAGAGTTTACTCCCTATC
AGTGATAGAGAACGTATGCAGACTTTACTCCCTATCAGTGATAGAGAACGTATAAGGAGTTTACTCCCTA
TCAGTGATAGAGAACGTATGACCAGTTTACTCCCTATCAGTGATAGAGAACGTATCTACAGTTTACTCCC
TATCAGTGATAGAGAACGTATATCCAGTTTACTCCCTATCAGTGATAGAGAACGTATGTCGAGGTAGGCG
TGTACGGTGGGCGCCTATAAAAGCAGAGCTCGTTTAGTGAACCGTCAGATCGCCTGGAGCAATTCCACAA
CACTTTTGTCTTATACTTACGCGTGTCGACCATATGACTAGTATGGGTAATTATAACCCGGGCCCTATAT
ATTAGGCTAACTAGCTAACTAGGAATTCGATATCAAGCTTTAGCTAGCTAACTAGCTAACTAGGCTCTTC
CGGCCGGGGCCGGGGCCGGGGCCGGGGCCGGGGCCGGGGCCGGGGCCGGGGCC
